>Addgene plasmid #127553 | pCFD3-frame_selector_0 | addgene full sequence | sequence record 247913 | Addgene NGS Result
CACAAATCCAAGCTTGATATCATCGATCTCGAGGCTGCATCCAACGCGTTGGGAGCTCTCCGGATCAATT
CGGCTTCAGGTACCGTCGACGATGTAGGTCACGGTCTCGAAGCCGCGGTGCGGGTGCCAGGGCGTGCCCT
TGGGCTCCCCGGGCGCGTACTCCACCTCACCCATCTGGTCCATCATGATGAACGGGTCGAGGTGGCGGTA
GTTGATCCCGGCGAACGCGCGGCGCACCGGGAAGCCCTCGCCCTCGAAACCGCTGGGCGCGGTGGTCACG
GTGAGCACGGGACGTGCGACGGCGTCGGCTGGTGCGGATACGCGGGGCAGCGTCAGCGGGTTCTCGACGG
TCACGGCGGGCATGTCGACAAGCCGAATTGATCCACTAGAAGGCCTAATTCGGTACACTAGTTGGCCACG
TAATAAGTGTGCGTTGAATTTATTCGCAAAAACATTGCATATTTTCGGCAAAGTAAAATTTTGTTGCATA
CCTTATCAAAAAATAAGTGCTGCATACTTTTTAGAGAAACCAAATAATTTTTTATTGCATACCCGTTTTT
AATAAAATACATTGCATACCCTCTTTTAATAAAAAATATTGCATACTTTGACGAAACAAATTTTCGTTGC
ATACCCAATAAAAGATTATTATATTGCATACCCGTTTTTAATAAAATACATTGCATACCCTCTTTTAATA
AAGAATATTGCATACGTTGACGAAACAAATTTTCGTTGCATACCCAATAAAAGATTATTATATTGCATAC
CTTTTCTTGCCATACCATTTAGCCGATCAATTGAGATCTGAATTCTTTTTTGCTCACCTGTGATTGCTCC
TACTCAAATACAAAAACATCAAATTTTCTGTCAATAAAGCATATTTATTTATATTTATTTTACAGGAAAG
AATTCCTTTTAAAGTGTATTTTAACCTATAATGAAAAACGATTAAAAAAAATACATAAAATAATTCGAAA
ATTTTTGAATAGCCCAGGTTGATAAAAATTCATTTCATACGTTTTATAACTTATGCCCCTAAGTATTTTT
TGACCATAGTGTTTCAATTCTACATTAATTTTACAGAGTAGAATGAAACGCCACCTACTCAGCCAAGAGG
CGAAAAGGTTAGCTCGCCAAGCAGAGAGGGCGCCAGTGCTCACTACTTTTTATAATTCTCAACTTCTTTT
TCCAGACTCAGTTCGTATATATAGACCTATTTTCAATTTAACGTCGGCCAGTACCCAAAAAGCGGGGTTT
TAGAGCTAGAAATAGCAAGTTAAAATAAGGCTAGTCCGTTATCAACTTGAAAAAGTGGCACCGAGTCGGT
GCTTTTTTGCCTACCTGGAGCCTGAGAGTTGTTCAATAAAATAAAAATGTTTCGTTTTTTTGCTTTCGCC
AGTATTTATTATTTTTCATCAATATGTATTCAATTTGGTATGTATTTAGTAATTGTAATATATAGACAAT
GGTTTTCCGTTGACGTACATACATCTGACGTGTGTTTATTTAGACATAATAGTTATGTTTTCACATCTTT
TTAATGTTCGCTTAATGCGTATGCATTCTAGACAATTGTGCTCGGCAACAGTATATTTGTGGTGTGCCAA
CCAACAACCTGCAGGAGCTCCAGCTTTTGTTCCCTTTAGTGAGGGTTAATTGCGCGCTTGGCGTAATCAT
GGTCATAGCTGTTTCCTGTGTGAAATTGTTATCCGCTCACAATTCCACACAACATACGAGCCGGAAGCAT
AAAGTGTAAAGCCTGGGGTGCCTAATGAGTGAGCTAACTCACATTAATTGCGTTGCGCTCACTGCCCGCT
TTCCAGTCGGGAAACCTGTCGTGCCAGCTGCATTAATGAATCGGCCAACGCGCGGGGAGAGGCGGTTTGC
GTATTGGGCGCTCTTCCGCTTCCTCGCTCACTGACTCGCTGCGCTCGGTCGTTCGGCTGCGGCGAGCGGT
ATCAGCTCACTCAAAGGCGGTAATACGGTTATCCACAGAATCAGGGGATAACGCAGGAAAGAACATGTGA
GCAAAAGGCCAGCAAAAGGCCAGGAACCGTAAAAAGGCCGCGTTGCTGGCGTTTTTCCATAGGCTCCGCC
CCCCTGACGAGCATCACAAAAATCGACGCTCAAGTCAGAGGTGGCGAAACCCGACAGGACTATAAAGATA
CCAGGCGTTTCCCCCTGGAAGCTCCCTCGTGCGCTCTCCTGTTCCGACCCTGCCGCTTACCGGATACCTG
TCCGCCTTTCTCCCTTCGGGAAGCGTGGCGCTTTCTCATAGCTCACGCTGTAGGTATCTCAGTTCGGTGT
AGGTCGTTCGCTCCAAGCTGGGCTGTGTGCACGAACCCCCCGTTCAGCCCGACCGCTGCGCCTTATCCGG
TAACTATCGTCTTGAGTCCAACCCGGTAAGACACGACTTATCGCCACTGGCAGCAGCCACTGGTAACAGG
ATTAGCAGAGCGAGGTATGTAGGCGGTGCTACAGAGTTCTTGAAGTGGTGGCCTAACTACGGCTACACTA
GAAGAACAGTATTTGGTATCTGCGCTCTGCTGAAGCCAGTTACCTTCGGAAAAAGAGTTGGTAGCTCTTG
ATCCGGCAAACAAACCACCGCTGGTAGCGGTGGTTTTTTTGTTTGCAAGCAGCAGATTACGCGCAGAAAA
AAAGGATCTCAAGAAGATCCTTTGATCTTTTCTACGGGGTCTGACGCTCAGTGGAACGAAAACTCACGTT
AAGGGATTTTGGTCATGAGATTATCAAAAAGGATCTTCACCTAGATCCTTTTAAATTAAAAATGAAGTTT
TAAATCAATCTAAAGTATATATGAGTAAACTTGGTCTGACAGTTACCAATGCTTAATCAGTGAGGCACCT
ATCTCAGCGATCTGTCTATTTCGTTCATCCATAGTTGCCTGACTCCCCGTCGTGTAGATAACTACGATAC
GGGAGGGCTTACCATCTGGCCCCAGTGCTGCAATGATACCGCGAGACCCACGCTCACCGGCTCCAGATTT
ATCAGCAATAAACCAGCCAGCCGGAAGGGCCGAGCGCAGAAGTGGTCCTGCAACTTTATCCGCCTCCATC
CAGTCTATTAATTGTTGCCGGGAAGCTAGAGTAAGTAGTTCGCCAGTTAATAGTTTGCGCAACGTTGTTG
CCATTGCTACAGGCATCGTGGTGTCACGCTCGTCGTTTGGTATGGCTTCATTCAGCTCCGGTTCCCAACG
ATCAAGGCGAGTTACATGATCCCCCATGTTGTGCAAAAAAGCGGTTAGCTCCTTCGGTCCTCCGATCGTT
GTCAGAAGTAAGTTGGCCGCAGTGTTATCACTCATGGTTATGGCAGCACTGCATAATTCTCTTACTGTCA
TGCCATCCGTAAGATGCTTTTCTGTGACTGGTGAGTACTCAACCAAGTCATTCTGAGAATAGTGTATGCG
GCGACCGAGTTGCTCTTGCCCGGCGTCAATACGGGATAATACCGCGCCACATAGCAGAACTTTAAAAGTG
CTCATCATTGGAAAACGTTCTTCGGGGCGAAAACTCTCAAGGATCTTACCGCTGTTGAGATCCAGTTCGA
TGTAACCCACTCGTGCACCCAACTGATCTTCAGCATCTTTTACTTTCACCAGCGTTTCTGGGTGAGCAAA
AACAGGAAGGCAAAATGCCGCAAAAAAGGGAATAAGGGCGACACGGAAATGTTGAATACTCATACTCTTC
CTTTTTCAATATTATTGAAGCATTTATCAGGGTTATTGTCTCATGAGCGGATACATATTTGAATGTATTT
AGAAAAATAAACAAATAGGGGTTCCGCGCACATTTCCCCGAAAAGTGCCACCTG
[124 nt withheld, positions 3835-3958]
C
[91 nt withheld, positions 3960-4050]
A
[49 nt withheld, positions 4052-4100]
CCTTTGACGTTGGAGTCCACGTTCTTT
[37 nt withheld, positions 4128-4164]
ACCCTATCTCGGTCTATTCTTTTGATTTATAAGGGATTTTGCCGATTTCGGCCTATTGGTTAAAAAAATG
AGCTGATTTAACAAAAATTTAACGCGAATTTTAACAAAATATTAACGCTTACAATTTCCATTCGCCATTC
AGGCTGCGCAACTGTTGGGAAGGGCGATCGGTGCGGGCCTCTTCGCTATTACGCCAGCTGGCGAAAGGGG
GATGTGCTGCAAGGCGATTAAGTTGGGTAACGCCAGGGTTTTCCCAGTCACGACGTTGTAAAACGACGGC
CAGTGAGCGCGCGTAATACGACTCACTATAGGGCGAATTGGGTACAAGCTTGGATTTATTTTGTTATGTT
ATATGTATTATATGTCAGACATAAAGAAAAGGAACACATCAAATGTGATAACAAAGACTAAACAAGTAAT
TTTATTACACCAAAACGACAAAACAGTAGGCAGAACAAACAACGCATAGCCAAACATTGACGAATTGGAT
ACCCTGCCGATTGTCAGACACTTTTGTTGATCAGTTTCTTGCGAATGGTCTCGTCCAGCGGTGGAATCGC
CTCGCGGGGAATCAGAAAAGTGGACAGATTGAACAGATCCAGAAACACCTTGTACCGATCACTGAAACCA
AAAAAAAACAAAGGGAGAACAGTTTGAGTTCATTGATCCCCGATATAATCACATCTGCGATGATCACCTG
AGAGTGGAGCGCAGATATTGATATCCAGACGAGCCACCAGTGCCCAACTGTTGGGATCCAATCATGCGTT
GCACCATGATCACGTGATTGTCTGCGGCGGGAATAGAAAGTATTTGGTTAGGAAAACCAGTCTTAAACAT
AAGATATATTTATAAAAGAGTATCAAAGAATGCAATACTTACATCTCCACTTGGTTATTAACGAGTCGAT
GTCCATGAGCAGGGTGAGCAACTGGTGTGGTTGGCTGAACCTGGGTTCATCCCTATAGAAGGTGATCATG
ATGGCTCCCTGAAGGGCACGATGGCTAAACCGGCGATCCCCACGACGCACCAGTGCATCGTGCACTGCCG
GATCAAAGATGGAGCGATACACCTCGCGTCGCTTCTCAATGTCCATGAGGCGGTAGTTTTTCGCCTTCTC
CACGGGCTCCTCCATGGCGCTCTGTACCTGCGCCTCCAGGAATCGATCGACGCTCTCCTGAAACTTGGCC
CAGAAGTTGAAGCCACTCTCCTCCAGTCCGGGCGTCCTCTCCAGCCATCGCTGCACTAGCTCCAGTAGCG
AGGGATCTTTCTCCGAGTTGCGAATCGAGTTCCGCGCCTCCTCGTCGCTAAAGACATCCGAGTACTTCTG
GTTGTATCTCACCCGCTGCTCTGTCAGAACTCCCAGCTTGTTCTCGATCAAACGGAACTGCAGCGACTGA
AAACCAGATGCGGGTGCCAGGTACTTGCGGAAGTCCATGAAGTCTAGCGGGGTCATGGTCTCCAGAATGG
GCACTTGGTCCACCAGGAGCTGTACAAAGGAAGTTATAAACGGATTTTGGTAAGAGATTCAGAAAGCACT
CACTTTTAGAATCAGAACCACTCGGTTCAGTCGCTTGACAATCTCCAGCGTCTTGGTTTCATCGATGACC
TCTGCATCCAACATGTCTCGTATGGAGTCGAACTCAAAGATGATCTGCTTGAACCAAAGCTCGTAGGCTG
TGGCGAAGGTACTTAAATGCCATTGAGTGTTGTCATCAAAGTTGTAAACCTACTCACCCTGGTGCGTGAT
GATGAACAGATGCTCATCGTGCACGGGTCGCTTGTCCTCCTCGGACAGCATACACTGGGCATCCAGCAGT
TTGTCCAGCATCAGATACTCTCCATAGATTTTGCCCACTTCCGTGGTTAATGGCACCGCCGAATCATCGT
GATCGTTTCTGTATGGGTTTGAATTGAATCGCAGAACTGAAGATCGATTGGCATTCCTGGACAGCACGTG
CTGGTGCTCACCCGTTTCCTGCATAGGGACAGCTCATGGTGCACAGCTCAGATCAGATCGTGACTCCTCG
AGCGGCGGATGCTGGCGAACTGATCTCCGCCAGCGGACCGGAGATGAGACCCCAGCGAACCGATAACAGA
GCGAGAGAGCTCCAGTTCCGACTGATTGCACAGTCGGTGATCTGGGCGATGGGCACTGCCAGATAGGCTG
GGAATTATCAATCACTTGAGGTGAAAGTGCGGCGCA
Features (pLannotate 1.2.2; 17 found; start..end, strand, type, name):
    106..175     +  protein_bind   attB: attB site for the φC31 integrase (Groth et al., 2000) phage φC31 integrase
    417..802     +  protein_bind   gypsy insulator: chromatin insulator from Drosophila Su(Hw), CP190, and Mod(mdg4)67.2
    816..1236    +  promoter       dU6-3 promoter: RNA polymerase III promoter for Drosophila U6-3 snRNA (Port et al., 2014)
   1257..1332    +  misc_RNA       gRNA scaffold: guide RNA scaffold for the Streptococcus pyogenes CRISPR/Cas9 system
   1573..1618    +  protein_bind   gypsy insulator (fragment): chromatin insulator from Drosophila Su(Hw), CP190, and Mod(mdg4)67.2
   1643..1661    -  promoter       T3 promoter: promoter for bacteriophage T3 RNA polymerase
   1706..1722    -  protein_bind   lac operator: The lac repressor binds to the lac operator to inhibit transcription in E. coli. This inhibition can be relieved by adding lactose or isopropyl-β-D-thiogalactopyranoside (IPTG). lac repressor encoded by lacI
   1730..1760    -  promoter       lac promoter: promoter for the E. coli lac operon
   1775..1796    -  protein_bind   CAP binding site: CAP binding activates transcription in the presence of cAMP. E. coli catabolite activator protein
   1809..1901    -  CDS            lacI (fragment): lac repressor; lacI; The lac repressor binds to the lac operator to inhibit transcription in E. coli. This inhibition can be relieved by adding lactose or isopropyl-β-D-thiogalactopyranoside (IPTG).
   2084..2672    -  rep_origin     ori: high-copy-number ColE1/pMB1/pBR322/pUC origin of replication
   2843..3703    -  CDS            AmpR: β-lactamase; bla; confers resistance to ampicillin, carbenicillin, and related antibiotics
   3704..3808    -  promoter       AmpR promoter: bla
   3835..4193    +  rep_origin     f1 ori (sequence partly withheld): f1 bacteriophage origin of replication; arrow indicates direction of (+) strand synthesis
   4295..4450    -  CDS            lacZα (fragment): LacZα fragment of β-galactosidase; lacZ fragment
   4458..4476    +  promoter       T7 promoter: promoter for bacteriophage T7 RNA polymerase
   4668..6161    -  CDS            vermilion (fragment): tryptophan oxygenase selectable marker, required to synthesize the brown eye pigment in Drosophila
