[The description below was written by a language model from this plasmid's Addgene catalogue record and pLannotate feature annotations shown in this document.]
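Description:
pCFD3-frame_selector_0 is a Drosophila CRISPR guide RNA expression plasmid built on the pCFD3 backbone. It is 6,370 nt in the sequenced record. In E. coli it is maintained through a high-copy ColE1/pUC-type origin and selected with ampicillin via the β-lactamase gene. An f1 phage origin is also present, along with remnants of a standard cloning-vector polylinker region (T3 and T7 promoters, lac promoter/operator, and lacZα and lacI fragments), which play no evident role in the plasmid's function.

The payload is a single sgRNA, "frame 0", cloned via BbsI sites between the Drosophila U6:3 RNA polymerase III promoter and the Streptococcus pyogenes Cas9 guide RNA scaffold. The spacer itself is not annotated, but the short gap between the promoter and scaffold is consistent with its position. The expression unit is bracketed by gypsy insulator sequence, a full element upstream and a fragment downstream, which can help shield a transgene from chromosomal position effects. A φC31 attB site allows site-specific integration into attP landing sites in the fly genome, and a vermilion eye-colour marker (annotated as a fragment) serves to identify transformants. The plasmid can therefore be used for transient expression or to make transgenic guide-expressing flies.

The guide does not target a fly gene. Instead it cuts the CRISPaint target site carried on universal donor plasmids, linearising the donor so that it can be inserted at a separately induced genomic break by homology-independent repair. The name and stated purpose suggest that "0" denotes one of a set of frame selectors, chosen so that the inserted donor is read in the desired reading frame relative to the target gene. The plasmid does not encode Cas9, which must be supplied separately.
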