Addgene plasmid #127553: pCFD3-frame_selector_0
Purpose: Drosophila expression of frame selector sgRNA 0 that targets CRISPaint site for homology-independent knock-in
Depositing lab: Norbert Perrimon. Depositing organization: Harvard Medical School. Publication: Gene Knock-Ins in Drosophila Using Homology-Independent Insertion of Universal Donor Plasmids. Bosch JA, Colbeth R, Zirin J, Perrimon N. Genetics. 2019 Nov 4. pii: genetics.119.302819. doi: 10.1534/genetics.119.302819. PubMed 31685521.
Backbone
  Vector backbone: pCFD3
  Backbone manufacturer: Fillip Port and Simon Bullock
  Vector type: Insect Expression, CRISPR
Growth in bacteria
  Bacterial resistance: Ampicillin, 100 μg/mL
  Growth temperature: 37°C
  Growth strain: DH5alpha
  Copy number: High Copy
Gene/Insert
  Gene/Insert name: sgRNA frame 0
  gRNA/shRNA sequence: GCCAGTACCCAAAAAGCGGG
  Promoter: dU6:3
  Cloning method: Restriction Enzyme; 5′ cloning site BbsI (unknown if destroyed); 3′ cloning site BbsI (unknown if destroyed)
  Sequencing primers: 5′ acctactcagccaagaggc
Terms and licenses: Academic/Nonprofit Terms; Industry Terms: Not Available to Industry
How to cite: pCFD3-frame_selector_0 was a gift from Norbert Perrimon (Addgene plasmid # 127553 ; http://n2t.net/addgene:127553 ; RRID:Addgene_127553)
